Addgene plasmid #196461: AncPass
Purpose: Expresses Na,K-ATPase (ATP1A1 and ATP1B1 in pFastBac Dual vector) in insect cells
Depositing lab: Susanne Dobler. Depositing organization: Universitaet Hamburg. Publication: Historical Contingency Shapes Toxin Resistance in a Specialist Avian Predator. Mohammadi S, Pradhan S, Hoffmann FG, Herrera-Álvarez S, Deng Y, Eacock A, Dobler S, Storz JF, Rowland HM. bioRxiv 2025.07.04.662692 10.1101/2025.07.04.662692.
Backbone
  Vector backbone: pFastBac Dual
  Backbone manufacturer: Thermo Fisher (Invitrogen)
  Backbone size w/o insert (bp): 5235
  Total vector size (bp): 9101
  Vector type: Insect Expression
Growth in bacteria
  Bacterial resistance: Ampicillin, 100 μg/mL
  Growth temperature: 37°C
  Growth strain: DH5alpha
  Copy number: Unknown
Gene/Insert 1
  Gene/Insert name: ATP1A1
  Species: Ancestral Passeroidea
  Insert size (bp): 3090
  Promoter: PH
  Cloning method: Restriction Enzyme; 5′ cloning site unknown (unknown if destroyed); 3′ cloning site unknown (unknown if destroyed)
  Sequencing primers: 5′ ATTCCGGATTATTCATACCGTCCCACCATCG; 3′ GTGGTATGGCTGATTATGATCCTCTAGTACTTCTC
Gene/Insert 2
  Gene/Insert name: ATP1B1
  Species: Ancestral Passeroidea
  Insert size (bp): 928
  Promoter: p10
  Cloning method: Restriction Enzyme; 5′ cloning site unknown (unknown if destroyed); 3′ cloning site unknown (unknown if destroyed)
  Sequencing primers: 5′ CGGGTTCCTTCCGGTATTGTCTCCTTC; 3′ ACGGACCTTTAATTCAACCCAACACAATATA
Resource information
  A portion of this plasmid was derived from a plasmid made by: GeneArt Gene Synthesis (Thermo Fisher Scientific)
Terms and licenses: Academic/Nonprofit Terms; Industry Terms: Not Available to Industry
How to cite: AncPass was a gift from Susanne Dobler (Addgene plasmid # 196461 ; http://n2t.net/addgene:196461 ; RRID:Addgene_196461)
