[The description below was written by a language model from this plasmid's Addgene catalogue record and pLannotate feature annotations shown in this document.]
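Description:
AncPass is a baculovirus donor (transfer) plasmid built on the pFastBac Dual backbone for co-expressing both subunits of the Na,K-ATPase in insect cells. It is propagated in E. coli through a high-copy ColE1/pUC-type origin with ampicillin selection (AmpR), and it also carries an f1 phage origin. The catalogue lists a total size of about 9.1 kb, and the sequenced record of 9,081 nt agrees closely with this.

The payload lies between the Tn7R and Tn7L ends of a mini-Tn7 element, together with a gentamicin resistance gene driven by the Pc integron promoter. In the Bac-to-Bac type workflow this arrangement allows site-specific transposition of the whole cassette into a bacmid, with gentamicin marking the transposed segment. The resulting recombinant bacmid is then used to generate baculovirus for infecting insect cells. Within the element, two strong late baculoviral promoters sit back to back and fire in opposite directions. The polyhedrin (PH) promoter drives ATP1A1, the catalytic alpha subunit, and this unit is terminated by the SV40 poly(A) signal. The p10 promoter drives ATP1B1, the non-catalytic beta subunit that assembles with alpha and governs delivery of pumps to the plasma membrane, and this unit is terminated by the HSV TK poly(A) signal. No epitope tags or reporters are annotated.

Both genes are recorded as ancestral Passeroidea sequences, and part of the plasmid derives from commercial gene synthesis. The chicken and rabbit labels in the feature table therefore reflect only the closest database homologues. The associated work concerns the evolution of toxin resistance in an avian predator, so the construct probably serves to produce a reconstructed ancestral songbird sodium pump for functional study, though the record does not describe specific assays.
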