Features (pLannotate 1.2.2; 18 found; start..end, strand, type, name):
     81..97      +  CDS            lacZα (fragment): LacZα fragment of β-galactosidase; lacZ fragment
    102..556     +  rep_origin     f1 ori (sequence partly withheld): f1 bacteriophage origin of replication; arrow indicates direction of (+) strand synthesis
    582..686     +  promoter       AmpR promoter: bla
    687..1547    +  CDS            AmpR: β-lactamase; bla; confers resistance to ampicillin, carbenicillin, and related antibiotics
   1718..2306    +  rep_origin     ori: high-copy-number ColE1/pMB1/pBR322/pUC origin of replication
   2492..2543    -  misc_feature   bom (fragment): basis of mobility region from pBR322
   2611..2835    -  mobile_element Tn7R: mini-Tn7 element (right end of the Tn7 transposon) Tn7
   2902..3435    -  CDS            GmR: gentamycin acetyltransferase; aacC1; confers resistance to gentamycin
   3605..3633    -  promoter       Pc promoter: intI1 (promoter lies within the coding sequence); class 1 integron promoter
   3611..3970    -  CDS            YPR2_ECOLX (fragment): Protein predicted: Swiss-Prot protein existence level 4. From Escherichia coli.
   4141..4189    -  polyA_signal   HSV TK poly(A) signal: herpes simplex virus thymidine kinase polyadenylation signal (Cole and Stacy, 1985)
   4263..5177    -  CDS            ATP1B1: AT1B1_CHICK - Experimental evidence at protein level: Swiss-Prot protein existence level 1. This is the non-catalytic component of the active enzyme, which catalyzes the hydrolysis of ATP coupled with the exchange of Na(+) and K(+) ions across the plasma membrane. The beta subunit regulates, through assembly of alpha/beta heterodimers, the number of sodium pumps transported to the plasma membrane. From Gallus gallus (Chicken).
   5197..5306    -  promoter       p10 promoter: baculovirus promoter for expression in insect cells
   5330..5421    +  promoter       polyhedrin promoter: polh from Autographa californica; promoter for the baculovirus polyhedrin gene
   5464..8538    +  CDS            ATP1A1: AT1A1_RABIT - Experimental evidence at protein level: Swiss-Prot protein existence level 1. This is the catalytic component of the active enzyme, which catalyzes the hydrolysis of ATP coupled with the exchange of sodium and potassium ions across the plasma membrane. This action creates the electrochemical gradient of sodium and potassium ions, providing the energy for active transport of various nutrients (By similarity). May contribute to blood-heart barrier properties of endocardial endothelium and may control cardiac performance via endothelial Na(+)/H(+) exchange (PubMed:11738066). From Or
   8565..8648    +  CDS            large T antigen (fragment): large T antigen from SV40 (simian virus 40)
   8671..8805    +  polyA_signal   SV40 poly(A) signal: SV40 polyadenylation signal
   8834..8999    -  mobile_element Tn7L: mini-Tn7 element (left end of the Tn7 transposon) Tn7
>Addgene plasmid #196461 | AncPass | addgene full sequence | sequence record 393040 | Addgene NGS Result
TTCTCTGTCACAGAATGAAAATTTTTCTGTCATCTCTTCGTTATTAATGTTTGTAATTGACTGAATATCA
ACGCTTATTTGCAGCCTGAATGGCGAATGGG
[124 nt withheld, positions 102-225]
C
[91 nt withheld, positions 227-317]
A
[49 nt withheld, positions 319-367]
CCTTTGACGTTGGAGTCCACGTTCTT
[37 nt withheld, positions 394-430]
ACCCTATCTCGGTCTATTCTTTTGATTTATAAGGGATTTTGCCGATTTCGGCCTATTGGTTAAAAAATGA
GCTGATTTAACAAAAATTTAACGCGAATTTTAACAAAATATTAACGCTTACAATTTAGGTGGCACTTTTC
GGGGAAATGTGCGCGGAACCCCTATTTGTTTATTTTTCTAAATACATTCAAATATGTATCCGCTCATGAG
ACAATAACCCTGATAAATGCTTCAATAATATTGAAAAAGGAAGAGTATGAGTATTCAACATTTCCGTGTC
GCCCTTATTCCCTTTTTTGCGGCATTTTGCCTTCCTGTTTTTGCTCACCCAGAAACGCTGGTGAAAGTAA
AAGATGCTGAAGATCAGTTGGGTGCACGAGTGGGTTACATCGAACTGGATCTCAACAGCGGTAAGATCCT
TGAGAGTTTTCGCCCCGAAGAACGTTTTCCAATGATGAGCACTTTTAAAGTTCTGCTATGTGGCGCGGTA
TTATCCCGTATTGACGCCGGGCAAGAGCAACTCGGTCGCCGCATACACTATTCTCAGAATGACTTGGTTG
AGTACTCACCAGTCACAGAAAAGCATCTTACGGATGGCATGACAGTAAGAGAATTATGCAGTGCTGCCAT
AACCATGAGTGATAACACTGCGGCCAACTTACTTCTGACAACGATCGGAGGACCGAAGGAGCTAACCGCT
TTTTTGCACAACATGGGGGATCATGTAACTCGCCTTGATCGTTGGGAACCGGAGCTGAATGAAGCCATAC
CAAACGACGAGCGTGACACCACGATGCCTGTAGCAATGGCAACAACGTTGCGCAAACTATTAACTGGCGA
ACTACTTACTCTAGCTTCCCGGCAACAATTAATAGACTGGATGGAGGCGGATAAAGTTGCAGGACCACTT
CTGCGCTCGGCCCTTCCGGCTGGCTGGTTTATTGCTGATAAATCTGGAGCCGGTGAGCGTGGGTCTCGCG
GTATCATTGCAGCACTGGGGCCAGATGGTAAGCCCTCCCGTATCGTAGTTATCTACACGACGGGGAGTCA
GGCAACTATGGATGAACGAAATAGACAGATCGCTGAGATAGGTGCCTCACTGATTAAGCATTGGTAACTG
TCAGACCAAGTTTACTCATATATACTTTAGATTGATTTAAAACTTCATTTTTAATTTAAAAGGATCTAGG
TGAAGATCCTTTTTGATAATCTCATGACCAAAATCCCTTAACGTGAGTTTTCGTTCCACTGAGCGTCAGA
CCCCGTAGAAAAGATCAAAGGATCTTCTTGAGATCCTTTTTTTCTGCGCGTAATCTGCTGCTTGCAAACA
AAAAAACCACCGCTACCAGCGGTGGTTTGTTTGCCGGATCAAGAGCTACCAACTCTTTTTCCGAAGGTAA
CTGGCTTCAGCAGAGCGCAGATACCAAATACTGTTCTTCTAGTGTAGCCGTAGTTAGGCCACCACTTCAA
GAACTCTGTAGCACCGCCTACATACCTCGCTCTGCTAATCCTGTTACCAGTGGCTGCTGCCAGTGGCGAT
AAGTCGTGTCTTACCGGGTTGGACTCAAGACGATAGTTACCGGATAAGGCGCAGCGGTCGGGCTGAACGG
GGGGTTCGTGCACACAGCCCAGCTTGGAGCGAACGACCTACACCGAACTGAGATACCTACAGCGTGAGCT
ATGAGAAAGCGCCACGCTTCCCGAAGGGAGAAAGGCGGACAGGTATCCGGTAAGCGGCAGGGTCGGAACA
GGAGAGCGCACGAGGGAGCTTCCAGGGGGAAACGCCTGGTATCTTTATAGTCCTGTCGGGTTTCGCCACC
TCTGACTTGAGCGTCGATTTTTGTGATGCTCGTCAGGGGGGCGGAGCCTATGGAAAAACGCCAGCAACGC
GGCCTTTTTACGGTTCCTGGCCTTTTGCTGGCCTTTTGCTCACATGTTCTTTCCTGCGTTATCCCCTGAT
TCTGTGGATAACCGTATTACCGCCTTTGAGTGAGCTGATACCGCTCGCCGCAGCCGAACGACCGAGCGCA
GCGAGTCAGTGAGCGAGGAAGCGGAAGAGCGCCTGATGCGGTATTTTCTCCTTACGCATCTGTGCGGTAT
TTCACACCGCATAGACCAGCCGCGTAACCTGGCAAAATCGGTTACGGTTGAGTAATAAATGGATGCCCTG
CGTAAGCGGGTGTGGGCGGACAATAAAGTCTTAAACTGAACAAAATAGATCTAAACTATGACAATAAAGT
CTTAAACTAGACAGAATAGTTGTAAACTGAAATCAGTCCAGTTATGCTGTGAAAAAGCATACTGGACTTT
TGTTATGGCTAAAGCAAACTCTTCATTTTCTGAAGTGCAAATTGCCCGTCGTATTAAAGAGGGGCGTGGC
CAAGGGCATGGTAAAGACTATATTCGCGGCGTTGTGACAATTTACCGAACAACTCCGCGGCCGGGAAGCC
GATCTCGGCTTGAACGAATTGTTAGGTGGCGGTACTTGGGTCGATATCAAAGTGCATCACTTCTTCCCGT
ATGCCCAACTTTGTATAGAGAGCCACTGCGGGATCGTCACCGTAATCTGCTTGCACGTAGATCACATAAG
CACCAAGCGCGTTGGCCTCATGCTTGAGGAGATTGATGAGCGCGGTGGCAATGCCCTGCCTCCGGTGCTC
GCCGGAGACTGCGAGATCATAGATATAGATCTCACTACGCGGCTGCTCAAACTTGGGCAGAACGTAAGCC
GCGAGAGCGCCAACAACCGCTTCTTGGTCGAAGGCAGCAAGCGCGATGAATGTCTTACTACGGAGCAAGT
TCCCGAGGTAATCGGAGTCCGGCTGATGTTGGGAGTAGGTGGCTACGTCTCCGAACTCACGACCGAAAAG
ATCAAGAGCAGCCCGCATGGATTTGACTTGGTCAGGGCCGAGCCTACATGTGCGAATGATGCCCATACTT
GAGCCACCTAACTTTGTTTTAGGGCGACTGCCCTGCTGCGTAACATCGTTGCTGCTCCATAACATCAAAC
ATCGACCCACGGCGTAACGCGCTTGCTGCTTGGATGCCCGAGGCATAGACTGTACAAAAAAACAGTCATA
ACAAGCCATGAAAACCGCCACTGCGCCGTTACCACCGCTGCGTTCGGTCAAGGTTCTGGACCAGTTGCGT
GAGCGCATACGCTACTTGCATTACAGTTTACGAACCGAACAGGCTTATGTCAACTGGGTTCGTGCCTTCA
TCCGTTTCCACGGTGTGCGTCACCCGGCAACCTTGGGCAGCAGCGAAGTCGAGGCATTTCTGTCCTGGCT
GGCGAACGAGCGCAAGGTTTCGGTCTCCACGCATCGTCAGGCATTGGCGGCCTTGCTGTTCTTCTACGGC
AAGGTGCTGTGCACGGATCTGCCCTTGCTTCAGGAGATCGGTAGACCTCGGCCGTCGCGGCGCTTGCCGG
TGGTGCTGACCCCGGATGAAGTGGTTCGCATCCTCGGTTTTCTGGAAGGCGAGCATCGTTTGTTCGCCCA
GGACTCTAGCTATAGTTCTAGTGGTTGGCTACGTACCCGTAGTGGCTATGGCAGGGCTTGCCGCCCCGAC
GTTGGCTGCGAGCCCTGGGCCTTCACCCGAACTTGGGGGTTGGGGTGGGGAAAAGGAAGAAACGCGGGCG
TATTGGTCCCAATGGGGTCTCGGTGGGGTATCGACAGAGTGCCAGCCCTGGGACCGAACCCCGCGTTTAT
GAACAAACGACCCAACACCCGTGCGTTTTATTCTGTCTTTTTATTGCCGTCATAGCGCGGGTTCCTTCCG
GTATTGTCTCCTTCCGTGTTTCAGTTAGCCTCCCCCATCTCCCGGTACCTTAGGAGGACTTGATATCGAA
CTTGATGTCGAAACGGCCCTGGAAACGGTCCTTGTCGGAGTAGACGATGTTTTGACCGTAAGCACGGCAC
TCGACACGCACTTCCACGTCGTAGGTCAGGTTGGTGAACTGCACAGCCACCAGAGGTTGCAGGTAACGGG
GCTGCAGCAGCTTTCCGTAGTAGGGGTAGTACTGCAGGCCGAAACCAGGGTAACCGCCCATGCCGTAGTA
CTCGACGGTGCCGATCTTGTCAGCGTCCTCTTCACGCTTGGCCACGCAGTGCACGGGGATCAAGTTGGGG
TTGTACTTAGCCATCACTTCAGGAGGCAGGGACTCGTTGATAGGAGCCTGGGGCTTGAATCCGATGATAC
GGTTCAGCTTGACCAGGATGCAAGGCTTGCCGTCCTTGTAACCGTAGGTGGGGTCGTTCAGTCCGGAGCA
GTTCTCGAGCCACTCGCGCTTGAACTTGCAGACTTTCTTCTGGCCCTGAGCGTCGTTGTAGGGACCACGC
TCTTTGTACTCGGTAGGGGTGTCTCCGCAGTCCTGGAACACGATGTTCTCGGTCTGCTGCTCAGCGGAGT
AGTCGCGCAGGAAGTTGTCCAGGTTACGCACGTAGGGCTCGTAGGAACGAGGCTCGGAAGCGGTGAAGGA
GATCTCGGTCTTTTGCACCTGAGGCACTTGGGTCAGTCCAGGAGGAGCCACACGGTCTTGGTACTTGGGC
TCGAACTCGGACACGGTCAGCAGCATCACTTGGATGGTGCCGATGAAGATACCAGCCAGGCAACCGTAGA
AGATCACGTAGAACAGCAGGATCTTGAACCAGGAACCACCGGTACGACCCAGCAGCTCTTTCTTCTCGGA
GTTCCAGATGAACTTCTTCCAGTTGCCGTCGCCGTCTTTAGCCTTGCCACGAGCCATGATCAAGTCTTCG
TCGAGTGATTGTAAATAAAATGTAATTTACAGTATAGTATTTTAATTAATATACAAATGATTTGATAATA
ATTCTTATTTAACTATAATATATTGTGTTGGGTTGAATTAAAGGTCCGTATACTCCGGAATATTAATAGA
TCATGGAGATAATTAAAATGATAACCATCTCGCAAATAAATAAGTATTTTACTGTTTTCGTAACAGTTTT
GTAATAAAAAAACCTATAAATATTCCGGATTATTCATACCGTCCCACCATCGGGCGCGGATCCATGGGCA
AAGGTGCTGGTCGTGATAAGTACGAGCCCACCGCTACCTCTGAGCACGGTGGCAAGAAGAAGAAAAAGGG
CAAGAAAGAACGCGAGCGCGACATGGACGAGCTGAAGAAAGAGGTGGTCATGGACGACCACAAGCTGTCC
CTGGACGAACTGCACCGTAAATACGGCACCGACCTGTCTCGTGGACTGACCTCTGCTCGTGCTGCTGAGA
TCTTGGCTCGTGACGGTCCCAACGCTCTGACCCCTCCTCCTACTACTCCCGAATGGGTCAAGTTCTGCCG
TCAGCTGTTCGGTGGTTTCTCCCTGCTGCTGTGGATCGGTGCTATCCTGTGCTTCCTGGCTTACGGTATC
CAGTCTCTGATGGAAGAGGAACCCAACAACGACAACCTGTACCTGGGTATCGTGCTGGCTGCTGTCGTGA
TTATTACCGGTTGCTTCAGCTACTACCAAGAGGCCAAGTCCTCCAAGATCATGGAATCCTTCAAGAACCT
GGTGCCTCAGCAGGCTCTGGTCGTGCGTAACGGCGAGAAGATGTCCATCAACGCTGAGGGTGTCGTCGTG
GGCGACCTGGTTGAAGTGAAAGGTGGCGACCGCATCCCCGCTGACCTGCGTATCATTTCCGCTCACGGTT
GCAAGGTGGACAACTCCTCTCTGACCGGCGAATCCGAGCCTCAGACTCGTTCTCCTGACTTCTCCCACGA
GAACCCTCTGGAAACCCGTAACATTGCTTTCTTCTCCACCAACTGCGTCGAGGGCACCGCTCGTGGTATC
GTGATCTCTACTGGCGACCGTACCGTGATGGGTCGTATCGCTTCTCTGGCTTCCGGCCTGGAAGGTGGAA
AGACCCCTATCGCTATGGAAATCGAGCACTTCATCCACCTGATTACCGGTGTCGCTGTGTTCCTGGGCGT
GTCCTTCTTCATCCTGTCACTGATCCTCGAGTACACCTGGCTCGAGGCTGTGATCTTCCTGATCGGTATC
ATCGTGGCTAACGTGCCCGAGGGACTGCTGGCTACTGTGACTGTGTGCCTGACTCTGACCGCTAAGCGTA
TGGCTCGCAAGAACTGCCTGGTCAAGAACTTGGAGGCTGTGGAAACCCTGGGTTCCACCTCCACCATCTG
CTCCGACAAGACCGGTACTCTGACCCAGAACCGTATGACCGTGGCTCACATGTGGTTCGACAACCAGATC
CACGAGGCTGACACCACCGAGAACCAGTCCGGTGCTTCCTTCGACAAGTCCTCTGCTACCTGGACCGCTC
TGTCCCGTATCGCTGGACTGTGTAACCGTGCTGTTTTCCAGGCTGGCCAAGAGAACGTGCCCATCCTGAA
AAGAGCTGTGGCTGGCGACGCTTCCGAGTCCGCTTTGCTGAAGTGCATCGAGCTGTGCTGCGGTTCCGTG
AAGCAGATGCGTGAACGTTACCCCAAGGTGGTCGAGATCCCCTTCAACTCTACCAACAAGTACCAGCTGT
CCATCCACAAGAACGCTAACCCCTCCGAGTCTCGTTACCTGCTGGTCATGAAGGGTGCTCCCGAGCGTAT
CCTGGACCGTTGCTCTACCATCCTGATCCACGGCAAAGAGCAGCCTCTGGACGAGGAAATGAAGGACGCT
TTCCAGAACGCTTACCTGGAACTCGGTGGCCTGGGAGAACGTGTGTTGGGATTCTGCCACCTCGCTCTGC
CCGACGATCAATTCCCTGACGGTTTCCAGTTCGACACCGACGACCTGAACTTCCCCGTGGACAAGCTGTG
CTTCGTGGGCCTGATGTCCATGATCGACCCTCCAAGAGCTGCTGTGCCAGACGCTGTTGGAAAGTGCCGT
TCCGCTGGTATCAAAGTGATCATGGTCACCGGCGATCACCCCATCACCGCTAAGGCTATCGCTAAAGGCG
TGGGTATCATCTCCGAGGGCAACGAGACTGTCGAGGATATCGCTGCTCGTCTGAACATCCCTGTCTCTCA
AGTGAACCCTCGTGACGCTAAGGCCTGCGTGGTGCACGGTTCTGACCTGAAGGACATGACCTCCGAGCAG
CTGGACGACATCCTGCTGCACCACACCGAGATCGTGTTCGCTCGTACATCCCCTCAGCAAAAGCTGATCA
TCGTCGAGGGTTGCCAGCGTCAGGGTGCTATCGTTGCTGTAACTGGCGACGGTGTCAACGACTCCCCTGC
TCTGAAAAAGGCTGACATCGGAGTGGCTATGGGAATCGCTGGTTCCGACGTGTCCAAGCAGGCTGCTGAC
ATGATCCTGCTCGACGACAACTTCGCTTCCATCGTGACCGGCGTGGAAGAGGGTCGTCTGATCTTCGACA
ACTTGAAGAAGTCGATCGCTTACACCCTGACCTCTAACATCCCCGAGATCACCCCTTTCTTGATCTTCAT
CATTGCGAACATCCCACTGCCTCTGGGCACCGTGACCATCCTGTGCATCGACCTGGGTACTGACATGGTG
CCCGCTATCTCCCTCGCTTACGAGCAGGCTGAGTCCGACATCATGAAGCGCCAGCCTCGTAACCCCAAGA
CCGACAAGCTGGTCAACGAGAGGCTGATCTCCATGGCCTACGGCCAGATCGGCATGATCCAAGCTCTCGG
TGGCTTCTTCACCTACTTCGTCATCATGGCTGAGAACGGTTTCTGGCCCTCTGGCCTGTTGGGTATCCGT
GTGCAATGGGACGACCGTTGGATCAACGACGTCGAGGACTCCTACGGACAGCAGTGGACTTACGAACAGC
GCAAGATCGTCGAGTTCACTTGCCACACCGCTTTCTTCGTGTCCATCGTGGTGGTGCAGTGGGCTGACCT
GATCATCTGCAAGACCCGTCGTAACTCCGTGTTCCAGCAGGGCATGAAGAACAAGATCCTCATCTTCGGC
CTGTTCGAGGAAACCGCTCTGGCTGCTTTCCTGTCTTACTGCCCCGGCATGGATGTGGCTCTGCGTATGT
ACCCTCTGAAGCCCACCTGGTGGTTCTGCGCTTTCCCCTACTCTCTGTTGATCTTCGTGTACGATGAAGT
CCGCAAGCTCATCATCCGTCGCAACCCTGGTGGATGGGTCGAGCGTGAAACCTACTACTAAAAGCTTGTC
GAGAAGTACTAGAGGATCATAATCAGCCATACCACATTTGTAGAGGTTTTACTTGCTTTAAAAAACCTCC
CACACCTCCCCCTGAACCTGAAACATAAAATGAATGCAATTGTTGTTGTTAACTTGTTTATTGCAGCTTA
TAATGGTTACAAATAAAGCAATAGCATCACAAATTTCACAAATAAAGCATTTTTTTCACTGCATTCTAGT
TGTGGTTTGTCCAAACTCATCAATGTATCTTATCATGTCTGGATCTGATCACTGCTTGAGCCTAGGAGAT
CCGAACCAGATAAGTGAAATCTAGTTCCAAACTATTTTGTCATTTTTAATTTTCGTATTAGCTTACGACG
CTACACCCAGTTCCCATCTATTTTGTCACTCTTCCCTAAATAATCCTTAAAAACTCCATTTCCACCCCTC
CCAGTTCCCAACTATTTTGTCCGCCCACAGCGGGGCATTTTTCTTCCTGTTATGTTTTTAATCAAACATC
CTGCCAACTCCATGTGACAAACCGTCATCTTCGGCTACTTT
